Addgene plasmid #37480: pcDNA-D1
Depositing lab: Amy Palmer & Roger Tsien. Depositing organization: University of California, San Diego (UCSD). Publication: Bcl-2-mediated alterations in endoplasmic reticulum Ca2+ analyzed with an improved genetically encoded fluorescent sensor. Palmer AE, Jin C, Reed JC, Tsien RY. Proc Natl Acad Sci U S A. 2004 Dec 14;101(50):17404-9. Epub 2004 Dec 7. 10.1073/pnas.0408030101 PubMed 15585581.
Backbone
  Vector backbone: pcDNA3'
  Backbone manufacturer: Invitrogen
  Backbone size w/o insert (bp): 7500
  Total vector size (bp): 9500
  Modifications to backbone: Note that the N-terminus of pcDNA3’ has the His tag of pRSETB inserted after the HindIII site (There is also a NotI site): AAGCTTGCGGCCGCCAACATGGTGC GGGGTTCTCATCATCATCATCATCAT GGTATGGCTAGCATGACTGGTGGACA GCAAATGGGTCGGGATCTGTACGACG ATGACGATAAGGATCCC
  Vector type: Mammalian Expression
  Selectable markers: Neomycin (select with G418)
Growth in bacteria
  Bacterial resistance: Ampicillin, 100 μg/mL
  Growth temperature: 37°C
  Growth strain: DH10B
  Copy number: High Copy
Gene/Insert
  Gene/Insert name: D1 second generation cameleon (calcium sensor) (alt name: D family cameleon)
  Species: Synthetic
  Insert size (bp): 1950
  Promoter: CMV
  Cloning method: Restriction Enzyme; 5′ cloning site BamHI (not destroyed); 3′ cloning site EcoRI (not destroyed)
  Sequencing primers: 5′ T7 Forward; 3′ BGH Reverse
Resource information
  A portion of this plasmid was derived from a plasmid made by: Cloned by Amy Palmer in the lab of Roger Tsien.
Terms and licenses: Academic/Nonprofit Terms; Industry Terms: Not Available to Industry
Depositor comments: Genetically encoded, ratiometric, calcium biosensor that contains enhanced CFP and citrine. D1 does not bind wild-type calmodulin. the apparent Kd1 (0.58), Kd2 (56.46). See also Palmer & Tsien (2006) Nature Protocols.
How to cite: pcDNA-D1 was a gift from Amy Palmer & Roger Tsien (Addgene plasmid # 37480 ; http://n2t.net/addgene:37480 ; RRID:Addgene_37480)
