[The description below was written by a language model from this plasmid's Addgene catalogue record.]
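Description:
pcDNA-D1 is a mammalian expression plasmid built on a modified Invitrogen pcDNA3 backbone (called pcDNA3'), with a recorded total size of about 9.5 kb. It is propagated in E. coli as a high-copy plasmid under ampicillin selection, and it carries a neomycin resistance marker so that transfected mammalian cells can be selected with G418. The backbone modification places the His-tag leader region of pRSETB, along with a NotI site, just downstream of the HindIII site. The insert was cloned between BamHI and EcoRI sites, both of which are retained, immediately after this leader. The T7 forward and BGH reverse sequencing primers listed are consistent with the usual pcDNA3 arrangement flanking the cloning site. No feature table is provided, so the record does not map other elements in detail.

The roughly 1.95 kb synthetic insert encodes D1, a second-generation "D family" cameleon, expressed from the CMV promoter. Cameleons are genetically encoded, ratiometric calcium indicators in which a calcium-sensing module sits between a donor and an acceptor fluorescent protein, here enhanced CFP and citrine. Calcium binding changes the energy transfer between the two fluorophores, so the emission ratio reports calcium concentration. According to the depositor, D1 does not bind wild-type calmodulin, a design feature expected to limit interference from the endogenous protein. It shows biphasic binding with apparent dissociation constants of 0.58 and 56.46 (units are not given in the record). The associated publication used an improved sensor of this type to examine Bcl-2-dependent changes in endoplasmic reticulum calcium. The record does not mention any organelle-targeting sequence in this particular construct, which is suited to live-cell calcium imaging in transfected mammalian cells.
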