>Addgene plasmid #37480 | pcDNA-D1 | depositor partial sequence | sequence record 47263 | insert
GGATCCCATGGTGAGCAAGGGCGAGGAGCTGTTCACCGGGGTGGTGCCCATCCTGGTCGAGCTGGACGGC
GACGTAAACGGCCACAGGTTCAGCGTGTCCGGCGAGGGCGAGGGCGATGCCACCTACGGCAAGCTGACCC
TGAAGTTCATCTGCACCACCGGCAAGCTGCCCGTGCCCTGGCCCACCCTCGTGACCACCCTGACCTGGGG
CGTGCAGTGCTTCAGCCGCTACCCCGACCACATGAAGCAGCACGACTTCTTCAAGTCCGCCATGCCCGAA
GGCTACGTCCAGGAGCGTACCATCTTCTTCAAGGACGACGGCAACTACAAGACCCGCGCCGAGGTGAAGT
TCGAGGGCGACACCCTGGTGAACCGCATCGAGCTGAAGGGCATCGACTTCAAGGAGGACGGCAACATCCT
GGGGCACAAGCTGGAGTACAACTACATCAGCCACAACGTCTATATCACCGCCGACAAGCAGAAGAACGGC
ATCAAGGCCCACTTCAAGATCCGCCACAACATCGAGGACGGCAGCGTGCAGCTCGCCGACCACTACCAGC
AGAACACCCCCATCGGCGACGGCCCCGTGCTGCTGCCCGACAACCACTACCTGAGCACCCAGTCCGCCCT
GAGCAAAGACCCCAACGAGAAGCGCGATCACATGGTCCTGCTGGAGTTCGTGACCGCCGCCCGCATGCAT
GACCAACTGACAGAAGAGCAGATTGCAAAATTCAAAGAAGCCTTCTCATTATTCGACAAGGATGGGGACG
GCACCATCACCACAAAGGAACTTGGCACCGTTATGAGGTCGCTTGGACAAAACCCAACGGAAGCAGAATT
GCAGGATATGATCAATGAAGTCGATGCTGATGGCAATGGAACGATTTACTTTCCTGAATTTCTTACTATG
ATGGCTAGAAAAATGAAGGACACAGACAGCGAAGAGAGAATCCGAAAAGCATTCCGTGTTTTTGACAAGG
ATGGGAACGGCTACATCAGCGCTGCTGAATTACGTCACGTCATGACAAACCTCGGGGAGAAGTTAACAGA
TGAAGAAGTTGATGAAATGATAAGGGAAGCAGATATCGATGGTGATGGCCAAGTAAACTATGAAGAGTTT
GTACAAATGATGACAGCAAAGGGGGGGAAGAGGGAGTGGGAGAAAAACTTCATTGCCGTCAGCGCTGCCA
ACGAGTTCGAGAAGATCTCCAGCTCCGGGGCACTGGAGCTCATGGTGAGCAAGGGCGAGGAGCTGTTCAC
CGGGGTGGTGCCCATCCTGGTCGAGCTGGACGGCGACGTAAACGGCCACAAGTTCAGCGTGTCCGGCGAG
GGCGAGGGCGATGCCACCTACGGCAAGCTGACCCTGAAGTTCATCTGCACCACCGGCAAGCTGCCCGTGC
CCTGGCCCACCCTCGTGACCACCTTCGGCTACGGCCTGATGTGCTTCGCCCGCTACCCCGACCACATGAA
GCAGCACGACTTCTTCAAGTCCGCCATGCCCGAAGGCTACGTCCAGGAGCGCACCATCTTCTTCAAGGAC
GACGGCAACTACAAGACCCGCGCCGAGGTGAAGTTCGAGGGCGACACCCTGGTGAACCGCATCGAGCTGA
AGGGCATCGACTTCAAGGAGGACGGCAACATCCTGGGGCACAAGCTGGAGTACAACTACAACAGCCACAA
CGTCTATATCATGGCCGACAAGCAGAAGAACGGCATCAAGGTGAACTTCAAGATCCGCCACAACATCGAG
GACGGCAGCGTGCAGCTCGCCGACCACTACCAGCAGAACACCCCCATCGGCGACGGCCCCGTGCTGCTGC
CCGACAACCACTACCTGAGCTACCAGTCCGCCCTGAGCAAAGACCCCAACGAGAAGCGCGATCACATGGT
CCTGCTGGAGTTCGTGACCGCCGCCGGGATCACTCTCGGCATGGACGAGCTATACAAGTAAGAATTC
