>Addgene plasmid #37480 | pcDNA-D1 | addgene partial sequence | sequence record 48236 | CMV-F 5'-CGCAAATGGGCGGTAGGCGTG-3'
CAGAGCTCTCTGGCTAACTAGAGAACCCACTGCTTACTGGCTTATCGAAATTAATACGACTCACTATAGG
GAGACCCAAGCTTGCGGCCGCCACCATGGTGCGGGGTTCTCATCATCATCATCATCATGGTATGGCTAGC
ATGACTGGTGGACAGCAAATGGGTCGGGATCTGTACGACGATGACGATAAGGATCCCATGGTGAGCAAGG
GCGAGGAGCTGTTCACCGGGGTGGTGCCCATCCTGGTCGAGCTGGACGGCGACGTAAACGGCCACAGGTT
CAGCGTGTCCGGCGAGGGCGAGGGCGATGCCACCTACGGCAAGCTGACCCTGAAGTTCATCTGCACCACC
GGCAAGCTGCCCGTGCCCTGGCCCACCCTCGTGACCACCCTGACCTGGGGCGTGCAGTGCTTCAGCCGCT
ACCCCGACCACATGAAGCAGCACGACTTCTTCAAGTCCGCCATGCCCGAAGGCTACGTCCAGGAGCGTAC
CATCTTCTTCAAGGACGACGGCAACTACAAGACCCGCGCCGAGGTGAAGTTCGAGGGCGACACCCTGGTG
AACCGCATCGAGCTGAAGGGCATCGACTTCAAGGAGGACGGCAACATCCTGGGGCACAAGCTGGAGTACA
ACTACATCAGCCACAACGTCTATATCACCGCCGACAAGCAGAAGAACGGCATCAAGGCCCACTTCAAGAT
CCGCCACAACATCGAGGACGGCAGCGTGCAGCTCGCCGACCACTACCAGCAGAACACCCCCATCGGCGAC
GGCCCCGTGCTGCTGCCCGACAACCACTACCTGAGCACCCAGTCCG
