>Addgene plasmid #37480 | pcDNA-D1 | addgene partial sequence | sequence record 49326 | BGH-Rev 5'-TAGAAGGCACAGTCGAGG-3'
TATAGAATAGGGCCCTCTAGATGCATGCTCGAGCGGCCGCCAGTGTGATGGATATCTGCAGAATTCTTAC
TTGTAGAGCTCGTCCATGCCGAGAGTGATCCCGGCGGCGGTCACGAACTCCAGCAGGACCATGTGATCGC
GCTTCTCGTTGGGGTCTTTGCTCAGGGCGGACTGGTAGCTCAGGTAGTGGTTGTCGGGCAGCAGCACGGG
GCCGTCGCCGATGGGGGTGTTCTGCTGGTAGTGGTCGGCGAGCTGCACGCTGCCGTCCTCGATGTTGTGG
CGAATCTTGAAGTTCACCTTGATGCCGTTCTTCTGCTTGTCGGCCATGATATAGACGTTGTGGCTGTTGT
AGTTGTACTCCAGCTTGTGCCCCAGGATGTTGCCGTCCTCCTTGAAGTCGATGCCCTTCAGCTCGATGCG
GTTCACCAGGGTGTCGCCCTCGAACTTCACCTCGGCGCGGGTCTTGTAGTTGCCGTCGTCCTTGAAGAAG
ATGGTGCGCTCCTGGACGTAGCCTTCGGGCATGGCGGACTTGAAGAAGTCGTGCTGCTTCATGTGGTCGG
GGTAGCGGGCGAAGCACATCAGGCCGTAGCCGAAGGTGGTCACGAGGGTGGGCCAGGGCACGGGCAGCTT
GCCGGTGGTGCAGATGAACTTCAGGGTCAGCTTGCCGTAGGTGGCATCGCCCTCGCCCTCGCCGGACACG
CTGAACTTGTGGCCGTTTACGTCGCCGTCCAGCTCGACCAGGATGGGCACCACCCCGGTGAACAGCTCCT
CGCCCTTGCTCACCATGAGCTCCAGTGCCCCGGAGCTGGAGATCTTCTCGAACTCGTTGGCAGCGCTG
